>Addgene plasmid #29413 | pLenti6-DJ1-V5-C106D | addgene partial sequence | sequence record 34776 | 29413 with pBABE-3
CCGGTACGCGTAGAATCGAGACCGAGGAGAGGGTTAGGGATAGGCTTACCTTCGAACCGCGGGCCCTCTA
GACTCGAGCGGCCGCCACTGTGCTGGATATCAACCACTTTGTACAAGAAAGCTGGGTCGAATTCGCCCTT
CTTGTCTTTAAGAACAAGTGGAGCCTTCACTTGAGCCGCCACCTCCTTGCCATTCAGGGCTTCAACAATT
GCAAGCGCAAACTCGAAGCTGGTCCCAGGCCCCCGGCTTGTAAGAATCAGGCCGTCTTTTTCCACACGAT
TCTCAGAGTAGGTGTAATGACCTCCATTCATCATTTTGTCTTTAGCAAGAGGGTGTGTTGTAACTTTACT
TCCAAAACCTATTTCATGAGCCAACAGAGCAGTAGGACCTGCATCGATGGCGGCTATCAGGCCCTTCCGG
TTTTCCTGCTCCTTCAGTATCTCCTTCACAGCAGCAGACTCAGATAAATTCTGTGCGCCCAGATTACCTC
CTGGTAGAACCACCACATCATATGGTCCCTCTTTTTTTGCATCTTCAAGGCTGGCATCAGGACAAATGAC
CACATCACGGCTACACTGTACTGGGTCTTTTCCAGCCAGGCCTGCAACGGTGACCTTAATCCCAGCTCGC
CTCATGACATCTACAGGGATGACCGTCTCCATTTCCTCTGCTCCTTTAGCCAGGATGACCAGAGCTCTTT
TGG
