>Addgene plasmid #29413 | pLenti6-DJ1-V5-C106D | addgene partial sequence | sequence record 34777 | 29413 with CAT-R
GGGTGACGCACACCGTGGAACGGATGAAGGCACGAACCCAGTGGACATAAGCCTGTTCGGTTCGTAAGCT
GTAATGCAAGTAGCGTATGCGCTCACGCAACTGGTCCAGAACCTTGACCGAACGCAGCGGTGGTAACGGC
GCAGTGGCGGTTTTCATGGCTTGTTATGACTGTTTTTTTGGGGTACAGTCTATGCCTCGGGCATCCAAGC
AGCAAGCGCGTTACGCCGTGGGTCGATGTTTGATGTTATGGAGCAGCAACGATGTTACGCAGCAGGGCAG
TCGCCCTAAAACAAAGTTAAACATTATGAGGGAAGCGGTGATCGCCGAAGTATCGACTCAACTATCAGAG
GTAGTTGGCGTCATCGAGCGCCATCTCGAACCGACGTTGCTGGCCGTACATTTGTACGGCTCCGCAGTGG
ATGGCGGCCTGAAGCCACACAGTGATATTGATTTGCTGGTTACGGTGACCGTAAGGCTTGATGAAACAAC
GCGGCGAGCTTTGATCAACGACCTTTTGGAAACTTCGGCTTCCCCTGGAGAGAGCGAGATTCTCCGCGCT
GTAGAAGTCACCATTGTTGTGCACGACGACATCATTCCGTGGCGTTATCCAGCTAAGCGCGAACTGCAAT
TT
