>Addgene plasmid #29413 | pLenti6-DJ1-V5-C106D | addgene partial sequence | sequence record 34778 | 29413 with LNCX
GACTCCATAGAAGACACCGACTCTAGAGGATCCACTAGTCCAGTGTGGTGGAATTCTGCAGATATCAACA
AGTTTGTACAAAAAAGCAGGCTCCGAATTCGCCCTTATGGCTTCCAAAAGAGCTCTGGTCATCCTGGCTA
AAGGAGCAGAGGAAATGGAGACGGTCATCCCTGTAGATGTCATGAGGCGAGCTGGGATTAAGGTCACCGT
TGCAGGCCTGGCTGGAAAAGACCCAGTACAGTGTAGCCGTGATGTGGTCATTTGTCCTGATGCCAGCCTT
GAAGATGCAAAAAAAGAGGGACCATATGATGTGGTGGTTCTACCAGGAGGTAATCTGGGCGCACAGAATT
TATCTGAGTCTGCTGCTGTGAAGGAGATACTGAAGGAGCAGGAAAACCGGAAGGGCCTGATAGCCGCCAT
CGATGCAGGTCCTACTGCTCTGTTGGCTCATGAAATAGGTTTTGGAAGTAAAGTTACAACACACCCTCTT
GCTAAAGACAAAATGATGAATGGAGGTCATTACACCTACTCTGAGAATCGTGTGGAAAAAGACGGCCTGA
TTCTTACAAGCCGGGGGCCTGGGACCAGCTTCGAGTTTGCGCTTGCAATTGTTG
