[The description below was written by a language model from this plasmid's Addgene catalogue record.]
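Description:
pLenti6-DJ1-V5-C106D is a lentiviral mammalian expression plasmid built on the commercial pLenti6/V5-DEST Gateway destination backbone (about 9 kb without insert). It is propagated in bacteria as a high-copy plasmid under ampicillin selection. The recorded host is a recombination-deficient strain of the kind usually chosen to keep the repeated lentiviral long terminal repeats stable. No feature table accompanies the record, so individual elements such as the LTRs, packaging signal, origin of replication and any mammalian selection cassette are not itemised. They can only be assumed from the named backbone.

The insert is human DJ-1, the product of the PARK7 gene, introduced by Gateway recombination and carrying a Cys106Asp substitution. The open reading frame is fused at its C terminus to the V5 epitope tag supplied by the backbone, which allows the exogenous protein to be detected or immunoprecipitated and distinguished from endogenous DJ-1. The promoter is not explicitly stated, but the listing of a CMV forward sequencing primer is consistent with CMV-driven expression of the insert.

PARK7 is a gene linked to recessive early-onset Parkinson's disease, and cysteine 106 is a conserved, oxidation-sensitive residue. Replacing it with an acidic aspartate is generally a way to remove the reactive thiol while introducing a negative charge that may resemble the oxidised form, although the record does not state the rationale. The construct would typically be used either for direct transfection or, with packaging plasmids, to make lentiviral particles for stable delivery of tagged mutant DJ-1 into mammalian cells. This allows comparison with wild-type or other residue-106 variants.
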