Addgene plasmid #29413: pLenti6-DJ1-V5-C106D
Depositing lab: Mark Cookson. Depositing organization: National Institute on Aging (NIA).
Backbone
  Vector backbone: pLenti6/V5-DEST
  Backbone manufacturer: Invitrogen
  Backbone size w/o insert (bp): 9000
  Vector type: Mammalian Expression, Lentiviral
Growth in bacteria
  Bacterial resistance: Ampicillin, 100 μg/mL
  Growth temperature: 37°C
  Growth strain: Stbl3
  Copy number: High Copy
Gene/Insert
  Gene/Insert name: DJ1
  Species: H. sapiens (human)
  Mutation: Cys106Asp
  GenBank ID: AF021819
  Entrez Gene: PARK7 (a.k.a. DJ-1, DJ1, GATD2, HEL-S-67p)
  Tag / fusion protein: V5 (C terminal on backbone)
  Cloning method: Gateway Cloning
  Sequencing primers: 5′ CMV-Fwd
Terms and licenses: Academic/Nonprofit Terms; Industry Terms: Not Available to Industry
How to cite: pLenti6-DJ1-V5-C106D was a gift from Mark Cookson (Addgene plasmid # 29413 ; http://n2t.net/addgene:29413 ; RRID:Addgene_29413)
